>Addgene plasmid #201326 | pSW007 | addgene full sequence | sequence record 410568 | Addgene NGS Result
TCTGTGAAGACAATGCCGAATTCGGATCCGGAGGGTTGAGAGGACGTAGGCAAATTACAAGTTATCTTCC
CAAAAGAAGAGGCCCTCCCATGTCTACGATGCTTCCTGTCACCTACTATAGCTCCACCAAGAAATAATCA
GGTGAATAGTATCGGTACTGCATCAAAACACACCGGAATCCGAAAACTAGGCCTGCAAAATTCTCTTTAA
TCCTCATCGCAAACCATCAAGTGTGATCACAACTGACGAGCAACGGCGTTAGCGCGTAGGACTCGAACAC
ATATCAACTGAACGGAAATTTCCTGCGAGTCGAGTCATTTAAGATGACCACGTCAAAATGCCGTCCAGCA
GCTACACAAATCGGAAATAAATACGCCACCTTCCTCGAGATCACCTCAGTTTATACTAGTTATATGATCA
GCCAGACACATTGACCTGACTCTGCCTATTTTCTTAATGACTCATAAAGAAAAAGAGGCACACATCATCA
CATCACATGTGACCCCTGCAAGCAATCCGGCACAAGCCTCCTTCCTTCCGTCGTACGACGTGCTGGCTAC
TTCGCAGAAACCAACCGAAAACCGCCGGGCGCAGCAACGTCCTAGACATAGCTAAGCCAGCCACGACGCC
TGCAATTACCTGTACTTTGGTTGGCATCCATGGAGAGGCTGCTTCCTTCCCAGAACCTATGGACTCCTTC
CTCCCCCGTCACCACCCCCTTATTTAAGCACCCACCCACCATTCTCCTCTCATTCTCCATTCACCACTGT
TGCAAGCTGGGCCGGGTGTTCTTGATCCTTTGTTCTTCGCCGTCGACGAGGATCGGGCACAGCAATGGAG
AGAGAGAAGAACGTGGTGTACGGCCCCGAGCCCAAGCACCCTCTGGGCAACTTCACCGCCGGCGAGATGC
TGTACAACGCTCTGCACAAGCACTCCCACATCCCCCAGGCCATCCTGGACGTGATGGGCAACGAGTCCCT
TTCCTACCAGGAGTTCTTCGACACTACTGTGAAGCTGGGCCAGAGCCTCCAGAACTGTGGCTACAAGATG
AACGATGTCGTGTCGATCTGTGCAGAGAACAACAAGAGATTCTTCATCCCCATCATCTCCGCCTGGTACA
TCGGCATGGTGGTGGCCCCTGTGAACGAGGACTATATCCCAGACGAGCTGTGTAAAGTGACCGGCATCTC
CAAGCCGATCCTGGTCTTTACCACTAGGAAGATCCTGCCTAAGGTTTTGGAGGTTAAAGACAGAACCAAC
TACATAAAGAGGATCATCATACTGGACTCTGAAGAGAACCTGCTGGGCTGCGAGAGCCTGCACAACTTCA
TGTCCAGGTACTCCGACAACAACCTCCAAACATTCAAGCCTCTGCACTACGACCCTGTGGACCAGGTAGC
CGCCATCCTGTGCTCCTCCGGCACAACCGGCCTGCCTAAAGGCGTGATGCAGACCCACAGGAACATCTGT
GTGAGACTCACACACGCATCTGACCCCAGAGTGGGTACACAACTCATCCCCGGCGTATCCGTGCTGGCCT
ACCTGCCATTCTTCCACGCCTTCGGCTTCAGTATCAACCTGGGCTATTTCATGGTGGGCCTGAGAGTGGT
GATGCTCCGAAGGTTTAACCAGGAGGTGTTCCTGAAGGCCATCCAGGACTACGAGGTGAGGAGCGTGATC
AACGTTCCCTCCACAATCCTGTTCCTGTCCAAGAGCCCTCTGGTGGACAAGTACGACCTATCCACCCTGG
CGGAGCTGTGCTGTGGAGCCGCTCCTCTGGCGAAGGAGGTGGCCGAGATCGCCGTGAAGAGGCTGAACCT
GCCAGGGATACGGTGTGGCTACGGTCTAACAGAGTCTACCTCCGCCAACATCCATACTCTGCACAACGAG
TTCAAGTCCGGCTCCCTGGGCAAGGTGACACCTTACATGGCCGCCAAGATCATCGACAGGAACACCGGCG
AGGCCCTGGGTCCAAACCAGGTGGGCGAGCTGTGCATCTGGGGACCTATGGTAACAAAAGGCTATGTGAA
CAACCCACAGGCTACTAAGGAGGCCATCGACGACGACGGCTGGCTGCACTCTGGCGACTTCGGCTACTAC
GACGAGGACGAGTATTTCTACATCGTGGACCGGTACAAGGAGCTGATCAAATACAAGGGCTATCAGGTCG
CCCCTGTGGAGCTGGAGGAGATCCTCCTTCAGCACCCAGGCATCAGGGACGTGGCCGTCGTGGGTATCCC
TGACATCGAGGCCGGCGAGCTGCCAGCCGGCTTCGTGGTGAAGCAGCCCGGCGCCCAACTCACCGCTAAG
GAGGTGTACGACTTCCTGGCCCAGAGGGTGTCTCACTCCAAGTACCTGAGGGGCGGCGTAAGGTTCGTGG
ACTCTATCCCCAGGAACGTGACAGGCAAGATTAGTCGAAAAGAGCTGAGGGAGGCCCTGATGGAGAAGGC
TTCTAAGCTGTAAGCTTGTCAAGCAGATCGTTCAAACATTTGGCAATAAAGTTTCTTAAGATTGAATCCT
GTTGCCGGTCTTGCGATGATTATCATATAATTTCTGTTGAATTACGTTAAGCATGTAATAATTAACATGT
AATGCATGACGTTATTTATGAGATGGGTTTTTATGATTAGAGTCCCGCAATTATACATTTAATACGCGAT
AGAAAACAAAATATAGCGCGCAAACTAGGATAAATTATCGCGCGCGGTGTCATCTATGTTACTAGATCGA
CGCTGCAATTGTCTTCTGCACGAAGTGGTTTAAACTATCAGTGTTTGACAGGATATATTGGCGGGTAAAC
CTAAGAGAAAAGAGCGTTTATTAGAATAATCGGATATTTAAAAGGGCGTGAAAAGGTTTATCCGTTCGTC
CATTTGTATGTGCATGCCAACCACAGGGTTCCCCAGATCAGGCGCTGGCTGCTGAACCCCCAGCCGGAAC
TGACCCCACAAGGCCCTAGCGTTTGCAATGCACCAGGTCATCATTGACCCAGGCGTGTTCCACCAGGCCG
CTGCCTCGCAACTCTTCGCAGGCTTCGCCGACCTGCTCGCGCCACTTCTTCACGCGGGTGGAATCCGATC
CGCACATGAGGCGGAAGGTTTCCAGCTTGAGCGGGTACGGCTCCCGGTGCGAGCTGAAATAGTCGAACAT
CCGTCGGGCCGTCGGCGACAGCTTGCGGTACTTCTCCCATATGAATTTCGTGTAGTGGTCGCCAGCAAAC
AGCACGACGATTTCCTCGTCGATCAGGACCTGGCAACGGGACGTTTTCTTGCCACGGTCCAGGACGCGGA
AGCGGTGCAGCAGCGACACCGATTCCAGGTGCCCAACGCGGTCGGACGTGAAGCCCATCGCCGTCGCCTG
TAGGCGCGACAGGCATTCCTCGGCCTTCGTGTAATACCGGCCATTGATCGACCAGCCCAGGTCCTGGCAA
AGCTCGTAGAACGTGAAGGTGATCGGCTCGCCGATAGGGGTGCGCTTCGCGTACTCCAACACCTGCTGCC
ACACCAGTTCGTCATCGTCGGCCCGCAGCTCGACGCCGGTGTAGGTGATCTTCACGTCCTTGTTGACGTG
GAAAATGACCTTGTTTTGCAGCGCCTCGCGCGGGATTTTCTTGTTGCGCGTGGTGAACAGGGCAGAGCGG
GCCGTGTCGTTTGGCATCGCTCGCATCGTGTCCGGCCACGGCGCAATATCGAACAAGGAAAGCTGCATTT
CCTTGATCTGCTGCTTCGTGTGTTTCAGCAACGCGGCCTGCTTGGCCTCGCTGACCTGTTTTGCCAGGTC
CTCGCCGGCGGTTTTTCGCTTCTTGGTCGTCATAGTTCCTCGCGTGTCGATGGTCATCGACTTCGCCAAA
CCTGCCGCCTCCTGTTCAAGACGACGCGAACGCTCCACGGCGGCCGATGGCGCGGGCAGGGCAGGGGGAG
CCAGTTGCACGCTGTCGCGCTCGATCTTGGCCGTAGCTTGCTGGACCATCGAGCCGACGGACTGGAAGGT
TTCGCGGGGCGCACGCATGACGGTGCGGCTTGCGATGGTTTCGGCATCCTCGGCGGAAAACCCCGCGTCG
ATCAGTTCTTGCCTGTATGCCTTCCGGTCAAACGTCCGATTCATTCACCCTCCTTGCGGGATTGCCCCGA
CTCACGCCGGGGCAATGTGCCCTTATTCCTGATTTGACCCGCCTGGTGCCTTGGTGTCCAGATAATCCAC
CTTATCGGCAATGAAGTCGGTCCCGTAGACCGTCTGGCCGTCCTTCTCGTACTTGGTATTCCGAATCTTG
CCCTGCACGAATACCAGCGACCCCTTGCCCAAATACTTGCCGTGGGCCTCGGCCTGAGAGCCAAAACACT
TGATGCGGAAGAAGTCGGTGCGCTCCTGCTTGTCGCCGGCATCGTTGCGCCACATCTAGGATCTGCCAGG
AACCGTAAAAAGGCCGCGTTGCTGGCGTTTTTCCATAGGCTCCGCCCCCCTGACGAGCATCACAAAAATC
GACGCTCAAGTCAGAGGTGGCGAAACCCGACAGGACTATAAAGATACCAGGCGTTTCCCCCTGGAAGCTC
CCTCGTGCGCTCTCCTGTTCCGACCCTGCCGCTTACCGGATACCTGTCCGCCTTTCTCCCTTCGGGAAGC
GTGGCGCTTTCTCATAGCTCACGCTGTAGGTATCTCAGTTCGGTGTAGGTCGTTCGCTCCAAGCTGGGCT
GTGTGCACGAACCCCCCGTTCAGCCCGACCGCTGCGCCTTATCCGGTAACTATCGTCTTGAGTCCAACCC
GGTAAGACACGACTTATCGCCACTGGCAGCAGCCACTGGTAACAGGATTAGCAGAGCGAGGTATGTAGGC
GGTGCTACAGAGTTCTTGAAGTGGTGGCCTAACTACGGCTACACTAGAAGAACAGTATTTGGTATCTGCG
CTCTGCTGAAGCCAGTTACCTTCGGAAAAAGAGTTGGTAGCTCTTGATCCGGCAAACAAACCACCGCTGG
TAGCGGTGGTTTTTTTGTTTGCAAGCAGCAGATTACGCGCAGAAAAAAAGGATCTCAAGAAGATCCTTTG
ATCTTTTCTACGGGGTCTGACGCTCAGTGGAACGAAAACTCACGTTAAGGGATTTTGGTCATGAGATTAT
CAAAAAGGATCTTCACCTAGATCCTTTTAAATTAAAAATGAAGTTTTAAATCAATCTAAAGTATATATGA
GTAAACTTGGTCTGACAGTTACCAATGCTTAATCAGTGAGGCACCTATCTCAGCGATCTGTCTATTTCGT
TCATCCATAGTTGCCTGACTCCCCGTCGTGTAGATAACTACGATACGGGAGGGCTTACCATCTGGCCCCA
GTGCTGCAATGATACCGCGAGAACCACGCTCACCGGCTCCAGATTTATCAGCAATAAACCAGCCAGCCGG
AAGGGCCGAGCGCAGAAGTGGTCCTGCAACTTTATCCGCCTCCATCCAGTCTATTAATTGTTGCCGGGAA
GCTAGAGTAAGTAGTTCGCCAGTTAATAGTTTGCGCAACGTTGTTGCCATTGCTACAGGCATCGTGGTGT
CACGCTCGTCGTTTGGTATGGCTTCATTCAGCTCCGGTTCCCAACGATCAAGGCGAGTTACATGATCCCC
CATGTTGTGCAAAAAAGCGGTTAGCTCCTTCGGTCCTCCGATCGTTGTCAGAAGTAAGTTGGCCGCAGTG
TTATCACTCATGGTTATGGCAGCACTGCATAATTCTCTTACTGTCATGCCATCCGTAAGATGCTTTTCTG
TGACTGGTGAGTACTCAACCAAGTCATTCTGAGAATAGTGTATGCGGCGACCGAGTTGCTCTTGCCCGGC
GTCAATACGGGATAATACCGCGCCACATAGCAGAACTTTAAAAGTGCTCATCATTGGAAAACGTTCTTCG
GGGCGAAAACTCTCAAGGATCTTACCGCTGTTGAGATCCAGTTCGATGTAACCCACTCGTGCACCCAACT
GATCTTCAGCATCTTTTACTTTCACCAGCGTTTCTGGGTGAGCAAAAACAGGAAGGCAAAATGCCGCAAA
AAAGGGAATAAGGGCGACACGGAAATGTTGAATACTCATACTCTTCCTTTTTCAATATTATTGAAGCATT
TATCAAGGTTATTGTCTCATGAGCGGATACATATTTGAATGTATTTAGAAAAATAAACAAATAGGGGTTC
CGCGCACGAATTGGCCAGCGCTGCCATTTTTGGGGTGAGGCCGTTCGCGGCCGAGGGGCGCAGCCCCTGG
GGGGATGGGAGGCCCGCGTTAGCGGGCCGGGAGGGTTCGAGAAGGGGGGGCACCCCCCTTCGGCGTGCGC
GGTCACGCGCACAGGGCGCAGCCCTGGTTAAAAACAAGGTTTATAAATATTGGTTTAAAAGCAGGTTAAA
AGACAGGTTAGCGGTGGCCGAAAAACGGGCGGAAACCCTTGCAAATGCTGGATTTTCTGCCTGTGGACAG
CCCCTCAAATGTCAATAGGTGCGCCCCTCATCTGTCAGCACTCTGCCCCTCAAGTGTCAAGGATCGCGCC
CCTCATCTGTCAGTAGTCGCGCCCCTCAAGTGTCAATACCGCAGGGCACTTATCCCCAGGCTTGTCCACA
TCATCTGTGGGAAACTCGCGTAAAATCAGGCGTTTTCGCCGATTTGCGAGGCTGGCCAGCTCCACGTCGC
CGGCCGAAATCGAGCCTGCCCCTCATCTGTCAACGCCGCGCCGGGTGAGTCGGCCCCTCAAGTGTCAACG
TCCGCCCCTCATCTGTCAGTGAGGGCCAAGTTTTCCGCGAGGTATCCACAACGCCGGCGGCCGCGGTGTC
TCGCACACGGCTTCGACGGCGTTTCTGGCGCGTTTGCAGGGCCATAGACGGCCGCCAGCCCAGCGGCGAG
GGCAACCAGCCCGGTGAGCGTCGCAAAGGAGATCCTGATCTGACTGATGGGCTGCCTGTATCGAGTGGTG
ATTTTGTGCCGAGCTGCCGGTCGGGGAGCTGTTGGCTGGCTGGTGGCAGGATATATTGTGGTGTAAACAA
ATTGACGCTTAGACAACTTAATAACACATTGCGGACGTTTTTAATGTACTGGGGTGGATGCAGTGGGCCC
CAC
Features (pLannotate 1.2.2; 10 found; start..end, strand, type, name):
   1572..1588    -  promoter       dU6-3 promoter (fragment): RNA polymerase III promoter for Drosophila U6-3 snRNA (Port et al., 2014)
   2476..2728    +  terminator     NOS terminator: nopaline synthase terminator and poly(A) signal
   2776..2800    +  misc_feature   RB T-DNA repeat: right border repeat from nopaline C58 T-DNA
   2912..2932    -  CDS            TetR (fragment): tetracycline resistance regulatory protein; tetR
   2959..4104    -  CDS            trfA: TRFA_ECOLX - Experimental evidence at protein level: Swiss-Prot protein existence level 1. Also involved in plasmid copy number control, promoting intermolecular coupling of protein bound iterons at oriV, which inhibits replication initiation. From Escherichia coli.
   4440..5028    -  rep_origin     ori: high-copy-number ColE1/pMB1/pBR322/pUC origin of replication
   5199..6059    -  CDS            AmpR: β-lactamase; bla; confers resistance to ampicillin, carbenicillin, and related antibiotics
   6060..6164    -  promoter       AmpR promoter: bla
   6251..6882    -  rep_origin     oriV: incP origin of replication
   6974..6998    +  misc_feature   LB T-DNA repeat: left border repeat from nopaline C58 T-DNA
