[The description below was written by a language model from this plasmid's Addgene catalogue record and pLannotate feature annotations shown in this document.]
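Description:
pSW007 is a plant expression plasmid built on the pICH47732 backbone. Removal of internal BsaI and BpiI sites from the insert points to Golden Gate-style modular assembly, although the record lists the cloning method only as restriction enzyme and gives no cloning sites. The backbone carries left and right border repeats from nopaline C58 T-DNA flanking the cargo region. It has two replication systems: a high-copy ColE1/pUC-type origin for propagation in E. coli, and the broad-host-range incP oriV with its trfA replication initiator gene, an arrangement typical of binary vectors that can also be maintained in Agrobacterium. Selection in bacteria is by ampicillin resistance, from a β-lactamase gene under its own bla promoter.

The payload, pDefence7:Eluc, is a reporter cassette in which a defence-induced promoter, listed with Triticum aestivum (wheat) as the species, drives Eluc, a green-shifted luciferase. The automated feature table does not annotate either the promoter or the luciferase coding sequence. In the cargo region between the borders it recognises only a NOS terminator and polyadenylation signal just upstream of the right border, which presumably ends the luciferase transcript. The very short hits to a Drosophila U6-3 promoter and to TetR are small fragments and are probably chance matches or backbone remnants rather than functional parts.

The record does not name the gene from which the promoter derives, its inducing stimuli, or a plant selectable marker. The design suits luminescence readout of defence-responsive promoter activity in plant cells, either as a standalone reporter plasmid or as a transcription-unit module for assembly into larger multigene constructs.
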