Addgene plasmid #201326: pSW007
Purpose: pDefence7:Eluc (defence-induced promoter with green-shifted luciferase expression cassette)
Depositing lab: Benjamin Schwessinger. Depositing organization: Australian National University.
Backbone
  Vector backbone: pICH47732
  Vector type: Plant Expression
Growth in bacteria
  Bacterial resistance: Ampicillin, 100 μg/mL
  Growth temperature: 37°C
  Growth strain: DH5alpha
  Copy number: High Copy
Gene/Insert
  Gene/Insert name: pDefence7:Eluc
  Species: Triticum aestivum
  Mutation: removal of BsaI and BpiI sites
  Cloning method: Restriction Enzyme; 5′ cloning site unknown (unknown if destroyed)
Terms and licenses: Academic/Nonprofit Terms; Industry Terms: Not Available to Industry
How to cite: pSW007 was a gift from Benjamin Schwessinger (Addgene plasmid # 201326 ; http://n2t.net/addgene:201326 ; RRID:Addgene_201326)
